>Addgene plasmid #80512 | Rab3db cds in pGem-T Easy | addgene full sequence | sequence record 176227 | Addgene NGS Result
GCGCTCGGTCGTTCGGCTGCGGCGAGCGGTATCAGCTCACTCAAAGGCGGTAATACGGTTATCCACAGAA
TCAGGGGATAACGCAGGAAAGAACATGTGAGCAAAAGGCCAGCAAAAGGCCAGGAACCGTAAAAAGGCCG
CGTTGCTGGCGTTTTTCCATAGGCTCCGCCCCCCTGACGAGCATCACAAAAATCGACGCTCAAGTCAGAG
GTGGCGAAACCCGACAGGACTATAAAGATACCAGGCGTTTCCCCCTGGAAGCTCCCTCGTGCGCTCTCCT
GTTCCGACCCTGCCGCTTACCGGATACCTGTCCGCCTTTCTCCCTTCGGGAAGCGTGGCGCTTTCTCATA
GCTCACGCTGTAGGTATCTCAGTTCGGTGTAGGTCGTTCGCTCCAAGCTGGGCTGTGTGCACGAACCCCC
CGTTCAGCCCGACCGCTGCGCCTTATCCGGTAACTATCGTCTTGAGTCCAACCCGGTAAGACACGACTTA
TCGCCACTGGCAGCAGCCACTGGTAACAGGATTAGCAGAGCGAGGTATGTAGGCGGTGCTACAGAGTTCT
TGAAGTGGTGGCCTAACTACGGCTACACTAGAAGAACAGTATTTGGTATCTGCGCTCTGCTGAAGCCAGT
TACCTTCGGAAAAAGAGTTGGTAGCTCTTGATCCGGCAAACAAACCACCGCTGGTAGCGGTGGTTTTTTT
GTTTGCAAGCAGCAGATTACGCGCAGAAAAAAAGGATCTCAAGAAGATCCTTTGATCTTTTCTACGGGGT
CTGACGCTCAGTGGAACGAAAACTCACGTTAAGGGATTTTGGTCATGAGATTATCAAAAAGGATCTTCAC
CTAGATCCTTTTAAATTAAAAATGAAGTTTTAAATCAATCTAAAGTATATATGAGTAAACTTGGTCTGAC
AGTTACCAATGCTTAATCAGTGAGGCACCTATCTCAGCGATCTGTCTATTTCGTTCATCCATAGTTGCCT
GACTCCCCGTCGTGTAGATAACTACGATACGGGAGGGCTTACCATCTGGCCCCAGTGCTGCAATGATACC
GCGAGACCCACGCTCACCGGCTCCAGATTTATCAGCAATAAACCAGCCAGCCGGAAGGGCCGAGCGCAGA
AGTGGTCCTGCAACTTTATCCGCCTCCATCCAGTCTATTAATTGTTGCCGGGAAGCTAGAGTAAGTAGTT
CGCCAGTTAATAGTTTGCGCAACGTTGTTGCCATTGCTACAGGCATCGTGGTGTCACGCTCGTCGTTTGG
TATGGCTTCATTCAGCTCCGGTTCCCAACGATCAAGGCGAGTTACATGATCCCCCATGTTGTGCAAAAAA
GCGGTTAGCTCCTTCGGTCCTCCGATCGTTGTCAGAAGTAAGTTGGCCGCAGTGTTATCACTCATGGTTA
TGGCAGCACTGCATAATTCTCTTACTGTCATGCCATCCGTAAGATGCTTTTCTGTGACTGGTGAGTACTC
AACCAAGTCATTCTGAGAATAGTGTATGCGGCGACCGAGTTGCTCTTGCCCGGCGTCAATACGGGATAAT
ACCGCGCCACATAGCAGAACTTTAAAAGTGCTCATCATTGGAAAACGTTCTTCGGGGCGAAAACTCTCAA
GGATCTTACCGCTGTTGAGATCCAGTTCGATGTAACCCACTCGTGCACCCAACTGATCTTCAGCATCTTT
TACTTTCACCAGCGTTTCTGGGTGAGCAAAAACAGGAAGGCAAAATGCCGCAAAAAAGGGAATAAGGGCG
ACACGGAAATGTTGAATACTCATACTCTTCCTTTTTCAATATTATTGAAGCATTTATCAGGGTTATTGTC
TCATGAGCGGATACATATTTGAATGTATTTAGAAAAATAAACAAATAGGGGTTCCGCGCACATTTCCCCG
AAAAGTGCCACCTGATGCGGTGTGAAATACCGCACAGATGCGTAAGGAGAAAATACCGCATCAGGAAATT
GTAAGCGTTAATATTTTGTTAAAATTCGCGTTAAATTTTTGTTAAATCAGCTCATTTTTTAACCAATAGG
CCGAAATCGGCAAAATCCCTTATAAATCAAAAGAATAGACCGAGATAGGGT
[37 nt withheld, positions 2082-2118]
AAAGAACGTGGACTCCAACGTCAAAGG
[49 nt withheld, positions 2146-2194]
T
[91 nt withheld, positions 2196-2286]
G
[124 nt withheld, positions 2288-2411]
CCATTCGCCATTCAGGCTGCGCAACTGTTGGGAAGGGCGATCGGTGCGGGCCTCTTCGCTATTACGCCAG
CTGGCGAAAGGGGGATGTGCTGCAAGGCGATTAAGTTGGGTAACGCCAGGGTTTTCCCAGTCACGACGTT
GTAAAACGACGGCCAGTGAATTGTAATACGACTCACTATAGGGCGAATTGGGCCCGACGTCGCATGCTCC
CGGCCGCCATGGCGGCCGCGGGAATTCGATTATAAAGCGCCGTGTGAAGATGGCGTCAGTGACTGACTCG
CGTCTTCAGCCGTCACAGAAAGATGCTGCAGACCAAAACTTTGACTACATGTTTAAACTCCTCATCATCG
GAAACAGCAGCGTCGGTAAAACCAGCTTTCTGTTTCGATACGCGGACGATTCCTTCACCTCAGCCTTTGT
CAGCACAGTGGGGATCGACTTTAAGGTCAAAACCGTTTTTAGGAACAACAAGAGGATTAAACTACAAATC
TGGGACACGGCGGGACAGGAGCGCTACAGGACCATCACCACAGCCTATTACAGAGGAGCAATGGGCTTCC
TGCTCATGTTCGACATCACCAACCGGGACTCATTCAATGCTGTTCGGGACTGGGCCACGCAGATCAAGAC
GTACTCGTGGGACAATGCTCAGGTGATTCTGGTGGGAAACAAGTGTGATCTGGAGGACGAGCGGCTCATT
CCTACTGAGGACAGCCAGAGACTCGCACACGAGCTCGGTTTCCAGTTTTTCGAGGCGAGCGCCAAAGACA
GCATCAACGTGAAGCAGGTGTTTGAGTGTCTGGTGGACGTGATCTGTGACAAGATGACCGAAAGCCTGGA
CGGAGACGCCGCCGTGTCCAACCATAAAGACTGCAGTCTGCAGGACGCGGCTGATGAAGGACACAGTGCC
TGCGCCTGCTGAAAGCACACAACAGAAAAATCACTAGTGAATTCGCGGCCGCCTGCAGGTCGACCATATG
GGAGAGCTCCCAACGCGTTGGATGCATAGCTTGAGTATTCTATAGTGTCACCTAAATAGCTTGGCGTAAT
CATGGTCATAGCTGTTTCCTGTGTGAAATTGTTATCCGCTCACAATTCCACACAACATACGAGCCGGAAG
CATAAAGTGTAAAGCCTGGGGTGCCTAATGAGTGAGCTAACTCACATTAATTGCGTTGCGCTCACTGCCC
GCTTTCCAGTCGGGAAACCTGTCGTGCCAGCTGCATTAATGAATCGGCCAACGCGCGGGGAGAGGCGGTT
TGCGTATTGGGCGCTCTTCCGCTTCCTCGCTCACTGACTCGCT
Features (pLannotate 1.2.2; 15 found; start..end, strand, type, name):
    154..742     -  rep_origin     ori: high-copy-number ColE1/pMB1/pBR322/pUC origin of replication
    913..1773    -  CDS            AmpR: β-lactamase; bla; confers resistance to ampicillin, carbenicillin, and related antibiotics
   1774..1878    -  promoter       AmpR promoter: bla
   1905..1955    +  misc_feature   bom (fragment): basis of mobility region from pBR322
   1983..2411    -  rep_origin     f1 ori (sequence partly withheld): f1 bacteriophage origin of replication; arrow indicates direction of (+) strand synthesis
   2415..2572    -  CDS            lacZα (fragment): LacZα fragment of β-galactosidase; lacZ fragment
   2575..2593    +  promoter       T7 promoter: promoter for bacteriophage T7 RNA polymerase
   2671..3330    +  CDS            RAB3D: RAB3D_HUMAN - Also known as GOV, RAB16. Experimental evidence at protein level: Swiss-Prot protein existence level 1. Protein transport. Probably involved in regulated exocytosis (By similarity). From Homo sapiens (Human).
   3356..3418    -  CDS            VESPI_VESMG (fragment): Experimental evidence at protein level: Swiss-Prot protein existence level 1. Shows contractile activity on isolated ileum smooth muscle. From Vespa magnifica (Hornet).
   3430..3448    -  promoter       SP6 promoter: promoter for bacteriophage SP6 RNA polymerase
   3490..3506    -  protein_bind   lac operator: The lac repressor binds to the lac operator to inhibit transcription in E. coli. This inhibition can be relieved by adding lactose or isopropyl-β-D-thiogalactopyranoside (IPTG). lac repressor encoded by lacI
   3514..3544    -  promoter       lac promoter: promoter for the E. coli lac operon
   3559..3580    -  protein_bind   CAP binding site: CAP binding activates transcription in the presence of cAMP. E. coli catabolite activator protein
   3593..3685    -  CDS            lacI (fragment): lac repressor; lacI; The lac repressor binds to the lac operator to inhibit transcription in E. coli. This inhibition can be relieved by adding lactose or isopropyl-β-D-thiogalactopyranoside (IPTG).
   3687..3714    -  rep_origin     RSF ori (fragment): Plasmids containing the RSF 1030 origin of replication can be propagated in E. coli cells that contain additional plasmids with compatible origins.
