[The description below was written by a language model from this plasmid's Addgene catalogue record and pLannotate feature annotations shown in this document.]
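Description:
Rab3db cds in pGem-T Easy is a bacterial cloning plasmid of about 3.7 kb carrying the coding sequence of zebrafish (Danio rerio) rab3db, a Rab3-family small GTPase gene, in Promega's pGEM-T Easy TA-cloning backbone. It comes from a library of full-length zebrafish rab clones. The plasmid replicates in E. coli from a high-copy ColE1/pUC-type origin and is selected with ampicillin through the β-lactamase gene and its native promoter. An f1 phage origin is also present, which allows production of single-stranded DNA when helper phage is supplied.

The insert sits in the multiple cloning region that interrupts the lacZα fragment, downstream of the lac promoter, operator and CAP site. This arrangement is the basis of the backbone's blue/white screening. The annotation software labels the roughly 660 bp open reading frame as human RAB3D by homology, but the catalogue record identifies it as the zebrafish paralogue rab3db. The ORF is flanked by opposing bacteriophage promoters. T7 lies upstream in the same orientation as the coding sequence, so it should give sense transcripts. SP6 lies downstream on the opposite strand, so it should give antisense RNA. This layout suits in vitro transcription of labelled riboprobes, in line with the stated use in in situ hybridisation, and the clone can also serve as a template for subcloning the rab3db ORF into other vectors. No eukaryotic promoter, tag or reporter is annotated, so it is not an expression construct for animal cells. Several short annotated fragments (a hornet peptide match, bom, lacI and RSF ori pieces) are probably incidental similarity hits in backbone or polylinker sequence rather than functional elements.
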