Addgene plasmid #80512: Rab3db cds in pGem-T Easy
Purpose: Can be used for in situ hybridisation or other purposes
Depositing lab: Rob Parton. Depositing organization: University of Queensland, Institute for Molecular Bioscience. Publication: A plasmid library of full-length zebrafish rab proteins for in vivo cell biology. Hall TE, Martel N, Lo HP, Xiong Z, Parton RG. Cell Logist. 2017 Mar 1;7(1):e1301151. doi: 10.1080/21592799.2017.1301151. eCollection 2017. PubMed 28396820.
Backbone
  Vector backbone: pGemT easy
  Backbone manufacturer: Promega
Growth in bacteria
  Bacterial resistance: Ampicillin, 100 μg/mL
  Growth temperature: 37°C
  Growth strain: DH5alpha
  Copy number: High Copy
Gene/Insert
  Gene/Insert name: rab3db
  Species: D. rerio (zebrafish)
  Entrez Gene: rab3db (a.k.a. zgc:86892)
Terms and licenses: Academic/Nonprofit Terms; Industry Terms: Not Available to Industry
How to cite: Rab3db cds in pGem-T Easy was a gift from Rob Parton (Addgene plasmid # 80512 ; http://n2t.net/addgene:80512 ; RRID:Addgene_80512)
